>Addgene plasmid #60693 | pcDNA-Cx43-Myc | addgene partial sequence | sequence record 102182 | CMV-F 5'-CGCAAATGGGCGGTAGGCGTG-3'
CTAGAGAACCCACTGCTTACTGGCTTATCGAAATTAATACGACTCACTATAGGGAGACCCAAGCTGGCTA
GCGTTTAAACTTAAGCTTGGTACCGAGCTCGGATCCACTAGTCCAGTGTGGTGGAATTCACCATGGGTGA
CTGGAGTGCCTTGGGGAAGCTTCTGGACAAGGTCCAAGCCTACTCCACCGCTGGAGGGAAGGTGTGGCTG
TCAGTGCTCTTCATATTCAGAATCCTGCTCCTGGGGACAGCTGTTGAGTCAGCTTGGGGTGATGAACAGT
CTGCCTTTCGCTGTAACACTCAACAACCTGGCTGCGAAAACGTCTGCTATGACAAGTCCTTCCCCATCTC
TCACGTGCGCTTCTGGGTCCTTCAGATCATATTCGTGTCTGTGCCCACCCTCCTGTACTTGGCCCATGTG
TTCTATGTGATGAGGAAGGAAGAGAAGCTAAACAAGAAAGAAGAGGAGCTCAAAGTGGCCCAGACTGACG
GGGTCAACGTGGAGATGCACCTGAAGCAGATTGAAATCAAGAAGTTCAAGTACGGGATTGAAGAGCACGG
CAAGGTGAAAATGAGGGGCGGCTTGCTGAGAACCTACATCATCAGCATCCTCTTCAAGTCTGTCTTCGAG
GTGGCCTTCCTGCTCATCCAGTGGTACATCTATGGGTTCAGCTTGAGCGCGGTCTACACCTGCAAGAGAG
ATCCCTG
