>Addgene plasmid #60693 | pcDNA-Cx43-Myc | addgene partial sequence | sequence record 102183 | BGH-rev 5'-TAGAAGGCACAGTCGAGG-3'
GACTCGAGTTACAGGTCCTCTTCGGAGATCAGCTTCTGCTCAATCTCCAGGTCATCAGGCCGAGGCCTGC
TGCTGGCGCGGCTGCTGGCTCTGCTGGAAGGTCGTTGGTCCACGATGGCTAATGGCTGGAGTTCATGTCC
AGCAGCAACTTTTTTGGCATTCTGGTTGTCGTCGGGGAAATCGAACGGCTGGGCGTGCGAGTTGGAGATG
GTGCTTCCGGCCTGCCCCATGCGATTTTGCTCTGCGCTGTAGTTCGCCCAGTTTTGCTCGCTAGCTTGCT
TGTTGTAATTGCGGCACGAGGAATTGTTTCTGTCACCAGTAACCAGCTTGTACCCAGGAGGAGACATAGG
CGAGAGTGGAGCCGTTGGTGAGGAGCAGCCATTGAAGTAGGCGTATTTTGGAGATCCGCAGTCTTTTGAT
GGGCTCAGTGGGCCAGTGGTGGCGTGGTAAGGATCGCTTCTTCCCTTCACGCGATCCTTAACGCCTTTGA
AGAAGACGTAGAAGAGCTCAATGATGTTCAAAGCGAGAGACACCAAGGACACCACCAGCATGAAGATGAT
GAAGATGGTTTTCTCCGTGGGACGTGAGAGGAAGCAGTCTACCTGGTGGGGGCAGGGATCTCTCTTGCAG
GTGTAGACCGCGCTCAAGCTGAACCCATAGATGTACCACTGGATGAGCAGGAAGGCCACCTCGAAGACAG
ACTTGAAGAGGATGCTGATGATGTAGGTTCTCAGCAAGCCGCCCCTCATTTTCACCTTGCCGTGCTCTTC
