[The description below was written by a language model from this plasmid's Addgene catalogue record.]
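Description:
pcDNA-Cx43-Myc is a mammalian expression plasmid built on the commercial pcDNA3.1 backbone and carries the rat connexin43 coding sequence (Gja1, also called gap junction protein alpha 1). It is maintained in E. coli as a high-copy plasmid under ampicillin selection. No feature table accompanies the record, so other backbone elements, including any mammalian selection marker, the exact pcDNA3.1 variant, and the method used to clone the insert, are not stated.

Expression of the insert is driven by the CMV immediate-early promoter, a strong constitutive promoter widely used for high-level transcription in transfected mammalian cells. The listing of a BGH reverse sequencing primer is consistent with the bovine growth hormone polyadenylation region lying downstream of the insert, as is standard for this backbone family. A Myc epitope tag is fused to the C terminus of Cx43. This lets the exogenous protein be detected or immunoprecipitated with anti-Myc antibodies and distinguished from any endogenous connexin43 in the host cells.

The stated purpose is mammalian expression of Myc-tagged rat Cx43. The associated publication examines how phosphorylation of connexin43 at Ser-279 and Ser-282 regulates endocytosis and gap junction assembly in pancreatic cancer cells. This suggests the construct is used to introduce tagged Cx43 into cultured cells to follow its trafficking, assembly into gap junctions and internalisation. The record lists no mutations in the insert, so it appears to encode the unmodified sequence, against which phosphorylation-site variants could be compared.
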