Addgene plasmid #60693: pcDNA-Cx43-Myc
Purpose: mammalian expression of Myc-tagged rat Cx43
Depositing lab: Parmender Mehta. Depositing organization: University of Nebraska Medical Center. Publication: Phosphorylation on Ser-279 and Ser-282 of connexin43 regulates endocytosis and gap junction assembly in pancreatic cancer cells. Johnson KE, Mitra S, Katoch P, Kelsey LS, Johnson KR, Mehta PP. Mol Biol Cell. 2013 Mar;24(6):715-33. doi: 10.1091/mbc.E12-07-0537. Epub 2013 Jan 30. PubMed 23363606.
Backbone
  Vector backbone: pcDNA3.1
  Backbone manufacturer: Invitrogen
  Vector type: Mammalian Expression
Growth in bacteria
  Bacterial resistance: Ampicillin, 100 μg/mL
  Growth temperature: 37°C
  Growth strain: DH5alpha
  Copy number: High Copy
Gene/Insert
  Gene/Insert name: Cx43 (alt names: gap junction protein, alpha 1; connexin43)
  Species: R. norvegicus (rat)
  Entrez Gene: Gja1 (a.k.a. Cx43, Cxnk1)
  Promoter: CMV
  Tag / fusion protein: Myc (C terminal on insert)
  Cloning method: Unknown
  Sequencing primers: 5′ CMV-F; 3′ BGHrev
Terms and licenses: Academic/Nonprofit Terms; Industry Terms: Not Available to Industry
How to cite: pcDNA-Cx43-Myc was a gift from Parmender Mehta (Addgene plasmid # 60693 ; http://n2t.net/addgene:60693 ; RRID:Addgene_60693)
